Addgene plasmid #55973: mPlum-H1-10
Purpose: Localization: Nucleus/Histones, Excitation: 488, Emission: 507
Depositing lab: Michael Davidson. Depositing organization: Florida State University, Tallahassee.
Backbone
  Vector backbone: mPlum
  Backbone size w/o insert (bp): 4750
  Vector type: Mammalian Expression
  Selectable markers: Neomycin (select with G418)
Growth in bacteria
  Bacterial resistance: Kanamycin, 50 μg/mL
  Growth temperature: 37°C
  Growth strain: DH5alpha
  Copy number: High Copy
Gene/Insert
  Gene/Insert name: H1 (alt names: Mouse Histone H1; NM_008197.3)
  Species: M. musculus (mouse)
  Entrez Gene: H1f0 (a.k.a. D130017D06Rik, H1(0), H1-0, H1fv)
  Promoter: CMV
  Tag / fusion protein: mPlum
  Cloning method: Unknown
  Sequencing primers: 5′ CMV-F; 3′ SV40pA-R
Terms and licenses: Academic/Nonprofit Terms; Industry Terms: Not Available to Industry
Depositor comments: M. musculus (mouse) Histone H1. Excitation = 488; Emission = 507
How to cite: mPlum-H1-10 was a gift from Michael Davidson (Addgene plasmid # 55973 ; http://n2t.net/addgene:55973 ; RRID:Addgene_55973)
