[The description below was written by a language model from this plasmid's Addgene catalogue record.]
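Description:
mPlum-H1-10 is a mammalian expression plasmid that produces mouse histone H1 (the H1f0 gene product, also called H1(0)) fused to the far-red fluorescent protein mPlum. It is built on an mPlum backbone of about 4.75 kb before the insert is added. It is maintained in E. coli as a high-copy plasmid under kanamycin selection. The record lists neomycin resistance as the mammalian marker, so transfected cells can be selected with G418 to obtain stable lines. No feature table is provided, so the origins of replication, the polyadenylation signal and the promoter arrangement driving the resistance gene are not documented directly. The listed 3′ sequencing primer does imply that an SV40 polyadenylation signal lies downstream of the fusion.

Expression of the fusion is driven by the CMV promoter, which gives strong constitutive transcription in most mammalian cell lines. Linker histone H1 binds nucleosomal and linker DNA, so the fusion should concentrate on chromatin. The stated purpose is to label the nucleus and histones for fluorescence imaging, for example to visualise nuclear morphology or chromatin in living or fixed cells. The record does not state the orientation of the tag relative to H1, the nature of any linker, or the cloning method. The "10" in the name may refer to a linker length, but this is not confirmed.

There is one inconsistency in the record. The excitation and emission values given (488 and 507 nm) are typical of a green fluorescent protein such as EGFP, not mPlum, which is excited in the orange-red range and emits in the far red. These values may have been carried over from a related construct, so they should be checked before choosing imaging settings.
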