>Addgene plasmid #55973 | mPlum-H1-10 | depositor partial sequence | sequence record 86878 | insert sequence
GACGTCAGATCCGCTAGCCGCCACCATGACCGAGAACTCCACCTCCGCCCCGGCGGCGAAGCCCAAACGG
GCCAAGGCTTCCAAGAAGTCCACGGACCACCCCAAGTATTCAGACATGATCGTGGCTGCTATCCAGGCAG
AGAAGAACCGTGCCGGCTCCTCGCGCCAGTCCATCCAAAAGTATATCAAGAGCCACTACAAGGTGGGTGA
GAACGCCGACTCCCAGATCAAGTTGTCCATCAAGCGCCTAGTGACCACCGGTGTTCTCAAGCAAACCAAA
GGGGTGGGCGCCTCGGGGTCCTTCAGGCTGGCCAAGGGCGATGAGCCCAAAAGGTCGGTGGCTTTCAAGA
AGACCAAGAAGGAAGTCAAGAAAGTGGCCACTCCAAAGAAGGCAGCCAAGCCCAAGAAGGCTGCCTCCAA
AGCCCCAAGCAAGAAACCCAAAGCCACCCCTGTCAAGAAGGCCAAGAAGAAGCCGGCTGCCACGCCCAAG
AAAGCCAAAAAGCCCAAGGTTGTCAAAGTCAAACCAGTCAAGGCCTCCAAACCCAAGAAGGCCAAAACCG
TGAAGCCCAAAGCCAAGTCGAGTGCCAAGAGGGGGAGCAAGAAGAAGTCGGGAAGCACGGATCCACCGGT
GGCTACCATGGTGAGCAAGGGCGAGGAGGTCATCAAGGAGTTCATGCGCTTCAAGGAGCACATGGAGGGC
TCCGTGAACGGCCACGAGTTCGAGATCGAGGGCGAGGGCGAGGGCCGCCCCTACGAGGGCACCCAGACCG
CCAGGCTGAAGGTGACCAAGGGTGGCCCCCTGCCCTTCGCCTGGGACATCCTGTCCCCTCAGATCATGTA
CGGCTCCAAGGCCTACGTGAAGCACCCCGCCGACATCCCCGACTACTTGAAGCTGTCCTTCCCCGAGGGC
TTCAAGTGGGAGCGCGTGATGAACTTCGAGGACGGCGGCGTGGTGACCGTGACCCAGGACTCCTCCCTGC
AGGACGGCGAGTTCATCTACAAGGTGAAGGTGCGCGGCACCAACTTCCCCTCCGACGGCCCCGTAATGCA
GAAGAAGACCATGGGCTGGGAGGCCTCCTCCGAGCGGATGTACCCCGAGGACGGCGCCCTGAAGGGCGAG
ATGAAGATGAGGCTGAGGCTGAAGGACGGCGGCCACTACGACGCCGAGGTCAAGACCACCTACATGGCCA
AGAAGCCCGTGCAGCTGCCCGGCGCCTACAAGACCGACATCAAGCTGGACATCACCTCCCACAACGAGGA
CTACACCATCGTGGAACAGTACGAGCGCGCCGAGGGCCGCCACTCCACCGGCGCCTAAGCGGCCGCGACT
CTAGATCATAATCAGCCATACCACATT
