>Addgene plasmid #55973 | mPlum-H1-10 | addgene partial sequence | sequence record 141689 | CMV-F 5'-CGCAAATGGGCGGTAGGCGTG-3'
CTGGTTTAGTGAACCGTCAGATCCGCTAGCCGCCACCATGACCGAGAACTCCACCTCCGCCCCGGCGGCG
AAGCCCAAACGGGCCAAGGCTTCCAAGAAGTCCACGGACCACCCCAAGTATTCAGACATGATCGTGGCTG
CTATCCAGGCAGAGAAGAACCGTGCCGGCTCCTCGCGCCAGTCCATCCAAAAGTATATCAAGAGCCACTA
CAAGGTGGGTGAGAACGCCGACTCCCAGATCAAGTTGTCCATCAAGCGCCTAGTGACCACCGGTGTTCTC
AAGCAAACCAAAGGGGTGGGCGCCTCGGGGTCCTTCAGGCTGGCCAAGGGCGATGAGCCCAAAAGGTCGG
TGGCTTTCAAGAAGACCAAGAAGGAAGTCAAGAAAGTGGCCACTCCAAAGAAGGCAGCCAAGCCCAAGAA
GGCTGCCTCCAAAGCCCCAAGCAAGAAACCCAAAGCCACCCCTGTCAAGAAGGCCAAGAAGAAGCCGGCT
GCCACGCCCAAGAAAGCCAAAAAGCCCAAGGTTGTCAAAGTCAAACCAGTCAAGGCCTCCAAACCCAAGA
AGGCCAAAACCGTGAAGCCCAAAGCCAAGTCGAGTGCCAAGAGGGGGAGCAAGAAGAAGTCGGGAAGCAC
GGATCCACCGGTGGCTACCATGGTGAGCAAGGGCGAGGAGGTCATCAAGGAGTTCATGCGCTTCAAGGAG
CACATGGAGGGCTCCGTGAACGGCCACGAGTTCGAGATCGAGGGCGAGGGCGAGGGCCGCCCCTACGAGG
G
